>Addgene plasmid #83800 | pBES2 | depositor full sequence | sequence record 160061 | pBES2 sequence 4662 bps
GAACGCGGCCGCCAGGGGATAACTTCGTATAGCATACATTATACGAAGTTATCTAGAGATCTGTTTAGCT
TGCCTCGTCCCCGCCGGGTCACCCGGCCAGCGACATGGAGGCCCAGAATACCCTCCTTGACAGTCTTGAC
GTGCGCAGCTCAGGGGCATGATGTGACTGTCGCCCGTACATTTAGCCCATACATCCCCATGTATAATCAT
TTGCATCCATACATTTTGATGGCCGCACGGCGCGAAGCAAAAATTACGGCTCCTCGCTGCAGACCTGCGA
GCAGGGAAACGCTCCCCTCACAGACGCGTTGAATTGTCCCCACGCCGCGCCCCTGTAGAGAAATATAAAA
GGTTAGGATTTGCCACTGAGGTTCTTCTTTCATATACTTCCTTTTAAAATCTTGCTAGGATACAGTTCTC
ACATCACATCCGAACATAAACAACCATGGGTAAGGAAAAGACTCACGTTTCGAGGCCGCGATTAAATTCC
AACATGGATGCTGATTTATATGGGTATAAATGGGCTCGCGATAATGTCGGGCAATCAGGTGCGACAATCT
ATCGATTGTATGGGAAGCCCGATGCGCCAGAGTTGTTTCTGAAACATGGCAAAGGTAGCGTTGCCAATGA
TGTTACAGATGAGATGGTCAGACTAAACTGGCTGACGGAATTTATGCCTCTTCCGACCATCAAGCATTTT
ATCCGTACTCCTGATGATGCATGGTTACTCACCACTGCGATCCCCGGCAAAACAGCATTCCAGGTATTAG
AAGAATATCCTGATTCAGGTGAAAATATTGTTGATGCGCTGGCAGTGTTCCTGCGCCGGTTGCATTCGAT
TCCTGTTTGTAATTGTCCTTTTAACAGCGATCGCGTATTTCGTCTCGCTCAGGCGCAATCACGAATGAAT
AACGGTTTGGTTGATGCGAGTGATTTTGATGACGAGCGTAATGGCTGGCCTGTTGAACAAGTCTGGAAAG
AAATGCATAAGCTTTTGCCATTCTCACCGGATTCAGTCGTCACTCATGGTGATTTCTCACTTGATAACCT
TATTTTTGACGAGGGGAAATTAATAGGTTGTATTGATGTTGGACGAGTCGGAATCGCAGACCGATACCAG
GATCTTGCCATCCTATGGAACTGCCTCGGTGAGTTTTCTCCTTCATTACAGAAACGGCTTTTTCAAAAAT
ATGGTATTGATAATCCTGATATGAATAAATTGCAGTTTCATTTGATGCTCGATGAGTTTTTCTAATCAGT
ACTGACAATAAAAAGATTCTTGTTTTCAAGAACTTGTCATTTGTATAGTTTTTTTATATTGTAGTTGTTC
TATTTTAATCAAATGTTAGCGTGATTTATATTTTTTTTCGCCTCGACATCATCTGCCCAGATGCGAAGTT
AAGTGCGCAGAAAGTAATATCATGCGTCAATCGTATGTGAATGCTGGTCGCTATACTGCTGTCGATTCGA
TACTAACGCCGCCATCCAGTGTCGAAAACGAGCTCTCGAGATAACTTCGTATAGCATACATTATACGAAG
TTATCAGATCATGTCTAAAGGTGAAGAATTATTCACTGGTGTTGTCCCAATTTTGGTTGAATTAGATGGT
GATGTTAATGGTCACAAATTTTCTGTCTCCGGTGAAGGTGAAGGTGATGCTACTTACGGTAAATTGACCT
TAAAATTGATTTGTACTACTGGTAAATTGCCAGTTCCATGGCCAACACTTGTCACTACTTTGGGTTATGG
TCTAATGTGCTTTGCTAGATACCCAGATCATATGAAACGGCATGACTTTTTCAAGAGTGCCATGCCCGAA
GGTTATGTACAGGAAAGAACTATATTTTTCAAAGATGACGGGAACTACAAGACACGTGCTGAAGTCAAGT
TTGAAGGTGATACCCTTGTTAATAGAATCGAGTTAAAAGGTATTGATTTTAAAGAAGATGGAAACATTCT
TGGACACAAATTGGAATACAACTATAACTCACACAATGTATACATCACTGCAGACAAACAAAAGAATGGA
ATCAAAGCTAACTTCAAAATTAGACACAACATTGAAGATGGAGGTGTTCAACTAGCAGACCATTATCAAC
AAAATACTCCAATTGGTGATGGTCCAGTCTTGTTACCAGACAACCATTACTTATCCTATCAATCTGCCTT
ATCCAAAGATCCAAACGAAAAGAGAGACCACATGGTCTTGTTAGAATTTGTTACTGCTGCTGGTATTACC
CATGGTATGGATGAATTGTACAAACTAGTGGCCTATGCGGCCGCGGATCTGCCGGTCTCCCTATAGTGAG
TCGTATTAATTTCGATAAGCCAGGTTAACCTGCATTAATGAATCGGCCAACGCGCGGGGAGAGGCGGTTT
GCGTATTGGGCGCTCTTCCGCTTCCTCGCTCACTGACTCGCTGCGCTCGGTCGTTCGGCTGCGGCGAGCG
GTATCAGCTCACTCAAAGGCGGTAATACGGTTATCCACAGAATCAGGGGATAACGCAGGAAAGAACATGT
GAGCAAAAGGCCAGCAAAAGGCCAGGAACCGTAAAAAGGCCGCGTTGCTGGCGTTTTTCCATAGGCTCCG
CCCCCCTGACGAGCATCACAAAAATCGACGCTCAAGTCAGAGGTGGCGAAACCCGACAGGACTATAAAGA
TACCAGGCGTTTCCCCCTGGAAGCTCCCTCGTGCGCTCTCCTGTTCCGACCCTGCCGCTTACCGGATACC
TGTCCGCCTTTCTCCCTTCGGGAAGCGTGGCGCTTTCTCAATGCTCACGCTGTAGGTATCTCAGTTCGGT
GTAGGTCGTTCGCTCCAAGCTGGGCTGTGTGCACGAACCCCCCGTTCAGCCCGACCGCTGCGCCTTATCC
GGTAACTATCGTCTTGAGTCCAACCCGGTAAGACACGACTTATCGCCACTGGCAGCAGCCACTGGTAACA
GGATTAGCAGAGCGAGGTATGTAGGCGGTGCTACAGAGTTCTTGAAGTGGTGGCCTAACTACGGCTACAC
TAGAAGGACAGTATTTGGTATCTGCGCTCTGCTGAAGCCAGTTACCTTCGGAAAAAGAGTTGGTAGCTCT
TGATCCGGCAAACAAACCACCGCTGGTAGCGGTGGTTTTTTTGTTTGCAAGCAGCAGATTACGCGCAGAA
AAAAAGGATCTCAAGAAGATCCTTTGATCTTTTCTACGGGGTCTGACGCTCAGTGGAACGAAAACTCACG
TTAAGGGATTTTGGTCATGAGATTATCAAAAAGGATCTTCACCTAGATCCTTTTAAATTAAAAATGAAGT
TTTAAATCAATCTAAAGTATATATGAGTAAACTTGGTCTGACAGTTACCAATGCTTAATCAGTGAGGCAC
CTATCTCAGCGATCTGTCTATTTCGTTCATCCATAGTTGCCTGACTCCCCGTCGTGTAGATAACTACGAT
ACGGGAGGGCTTACCATCTGGCCCCAGTGCTGCAATGATACCGCGAGACCCACGCTCACCGGCTCCAGAT
TTATCAGCAATAAACCAGCCAGCCGGAAGGGCCGAGCGCAGAAGTGGTCCTGCAACTTTATCCGCCTCCA
TCCAGTCTATTAATTGTTGCCGGGAAGCTAGAGTAAGTAGTTCGCCAGTTAATAGTTTGCGCAACGTTGT
TGCCATTGCTACAGGCATCGTGGTGTCACGCTCGTCGTTTGGTATGGCTTCATTCAGCTCCGGTTCCCAA
CGATCAAGGCGAGTTACATGATCCCCCATGTTGTGCAAAAAAGCGGTTAGCTCCTTCGGTCCTCCGATCG
TTGTCAGAAGTAAGTTGGCCGCAGTGTTATCACTCATGGTTATGGCAGCACTGCATAATTCTCTTACTGT
CATGCCATCCGTAAGATGCTTTTCTGTGACTGGTGAGTACTCAACCAAGTCATTCTGAGAATAGTGTATG
CGGCGACCGAGTTGCTCTTGCCCGGCGTCAATACGGGATAATACCGCGCCACATAGCAGAACTTTAAAAG
TGCTCATCATTGGAAAACGTTCTTCGGGGCGAAAACTCTCAAGGATCTTACCGCTGTTGAGATCCAGTTC
GATGTAACCCACTCGTGCACCCAACTGATCTTCAGCATCTTTTACTTTCACCAGCGTTTCTGGGTGAGCA
AAAACAGGAAGGCAAAATGCCGCAAAAAAGGGAATAAGGGCGACACGGAAATGTTGAATACTCATACTCT
TCCTTTTTCAATATTATTGAAGCATTTATCAGGGTTATTGTCTCATGAGCGGATACATATTTGAATGTAT
TTAGAAAAATAAACAAATAGGGGTTCCGCGCACATTTCCCCGAAAAGTGCCACCTGACGTCTAAGAAACC
ATTATTATCATGACATTAACCTATAAAAATAGGCGTATCACGAGGCCCTTTCGTCTCGCGCGTTTCGGTG
ATGACGGTGAAAACCTCTGACACATGCAGCTCCCGGAGACGGTCACAGCTTGTCTGTAAGCGGATGCCGG
GAGCAGACAAGCCCGTCAGGGCGCGTCAGCGGGTGTTGGCGGGTGTCGGGGCTGGCTTAACTATGCGGCA
TCAGAGCAGATTGTACTGAGAGTGCACCATATGGACATATTGTCGTTAGAACGCGGCTACAATTAATACA
TAACCTTATGTATCATACACATACGATTTAGGTGACACTATA
Features (pLannotate 1.2.2; 12 found; start..end, strand, type, name):
     19..52      +  protein_bind   loxP: Cre-mediated recombination occurs in the 8-bp core sequence (GCATACAT). Cre recombinase
    102..1458    +  gene           kanMX: yeast selectable marker conferring kanamycin resistance (Wach et al., 1994)
   1511..1544    +  protein_bind   loxP: Cre-mediated recombination occurs in the 8-bp core sequence (GCATACAT). Cre recombinase
   1548..2264    +  CDS            mVenus-Q69M: mVenus-Q69M is a basic (constitutively fluorescent) yellow fluorescent protein published in 2010, derived from Aequorea victoria. It is reported to be a very rapidly-maturing monomer.
   2300..2318    -  promoter       T7 promoter: promoter for bacteriophage T7 RNA polymerase
   2340..2393    -  CDS            lacI (fragment): lac repressor; lacI; The lac repressor binds to the lac operator to inhibit transcription in E. coli. This inhibition can be relieved by adding lactose or isopropyl-β-D-thiogalactopyranoside (IPTG).
   2576..3164    -  rep_origin     ori: high-copy-number ColE1/pMB1/pBR322/pUC origin of replication
   3335..4195    -  CDS            AmpR: β-lactamase; bla; confers resistance to ampicillin, carbenicillin, and related antibiotics
   4196..4300    -  promoter       AmpR promoter: bla
   4395..4430    +  CDS            rop (fragment): Rop protein, which maintains plasmids at low copy number; rop
   4532..4583    +  misc_feature   bom (fragment): basis of mobility region from pBR322
   4646..2       +  promoter       SP6 promoter (across the origin): promoter for bacteriophage SP6 RNA polymerase
