[The description below was written by a language model from this plasmid's Addgene catalogue record and pLannotate feature annotations shown in this document.]
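Description:
pBES2 is a 4,662 bp yeast tagging plasmid derived from pDH22, in which the YFP coding sequence of the parent has been mutated to the Venus variant. It is catalogued as a yeast expression vector, but the feature table shows no yeast origin of replication, centromere or promoter upstream of the fluorescent protein. This fits its stated role as a source of a cassette for placing an N-terminal Venus tag on yeast proteins, rather than an autonomously maintained expression plasmid. The record does not spell out the integration strategy. In E. coli it is propagated through a high-copy ColE1/pUC-type origin and selected with ampicillin via the β-lactamase gene and its native promoter. Short fragments of rop, bom and lacI are backbone remnants with no evident function.

The payload is a kanMX marker, which confers G418 resistance in yeast, flanked by two loxP sites in the same orientation and followed immediately by the Venus open reading frame. This arrangement allows transformants to be selected on G418. Cre recombinase can then excise the marker, leaving a single loxP site upstream of Venus, presumably so that the tagged gene can again be read from its upstream sequences. The fluorescent protein carries the published Venus mutations that speed up and improve maturation, plus Q69M, which the depositor included as potentially beneficial though not required for enhanced maturation. The annotation software labels the sequence mVenus-Q69M, but the record itself does not state that it is a monomeric version. SP6 and T7 promoters flank the cassette, and the T7 site serves as a sequencing primer site. The associated publication concerns FRET with GFP colour variants, suggesting use in FRET and localisation studies in yeast.
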