Addgene plasmid #83800: pBES2
Purpose: Useful for tagging yeast proteins with N-terminal Venus tag; G418 selection
Depositing lab: Eric Muller. Depositing organization: University of Washington. Publication: Fluorescence resonance energy transfer using color variants of green fluorescent protein. Hailey DW, Davis TN, Muller EG. Methods Enzymol. 2002;351:34-49. PubMed 12073355.
Backbone
  Vector backbone: pDH22
  Backbone manufacturer: Muller Lab, Addgene plasmid #83798
  Modifications to backbone: YFP has been mutated to the Venus variant
  Vector type: Yeast Expression
  Selectable markers: Neomycin (select with G418)
Growth in bacteria
  Bacterial resistance: Ampicillin, 100 μg/mL
  Growth temperature: 37°C
  Growth strain: DH5alpha
  Copy number: Unknown
Gene/Insert
  Gene/Insert name: Venus
  Cloning method: Unknown
  Sequencing primers: 5′ TEF-terminator-F, CCCAGATGCGAAGTTAAGTG; 3′ T7
Terms and licenses: Academic/Nonprofit Terms; Industry Terms: Not Available to Industry
Depositor comments: For more information, see http://yeastrc.org/yeastrc/pages/plasmids_protocols.html Venus mutations are described in "A variant of yellow fluorescent protein with fast and efficient maturation for cell-biological applications" by Nagai, Ibata, Park, Kubota, Mikoshiba and Miyawaki in Nat Biotechnol 2002;20:87-90. In addition we have included Q69M, a mutation briefly mentioned in the Nagai et al. paper as potentially beneficial, although not necessary for the enhanced maturation.
How to cite: pBES2 was a gift from Eric Muller (Addgene plasmid # 83800 ; http://n2t.net/addgene:83800 ; RRID:Addgene_83800)
