>Addgene plasmid #83800 | pBES2 | addgene partial sequence | sequence record 161063 | T7 5'-TAATACGACTCACTATAGGG-3'
CCACTAGTTTGTACAATTCATCCATACCATGGGTAATACCAGCAGCAGTAACAAATTCTAACAAGACCAT
GTGGTCTCTCTTTTCGTTTGGATCTTTGGATAAGGCAGATTGATAGGATAAGTAATGGTTGTCTGGTAAC
AAGACTGGACCATCACCAATTGGAGTATTTTGTTGATAATGGTCTGCTAGTTGAACACCTCCATCTTCAA
TGTTGTGTCTAATTTTGAAGTTAGCTTTGATTCCATTCTTTTGTTTGTCTGCAGTGATGTATACATTGTG
TGAGTTATAGTTGTATTCCAATTTGTGTCCAAGAATGTTTCCATCTTCTTTAAAATCAATACCTTTTAAC
TCGATTCTATTAACAAGGGTATCACCTTCAAACTTGACTTCAGCACGTGTCTTGTAGTTCCCGTCATCTT
TGAAAAATATAGTTCTTTCCTGTACATAACCTTCGGGCATGGCACTCTTGAAAAAGTCATGCCGTTTCAT
ATGATCTGGGTATCTAGCAAAGCACATTAGACCATAACCCAAAGTAGTGACAAGTGTTGGCCATGGAACT
GGCAATTTACCAGTAGTACAAATCAATTTTAAGGTCAATTTACCGTAAGTAGCATCACCTTCACCTTCAC
CGGAGACAGAAAATTTGTGACCATTAACATCACCATCTAATTCAACCAAAATTGGGACAACACCAGTGAA
TAATTCTTCACCTTTAGACATGATCTGATAACTTCGTATAATGTATGCTATACGAAGTTATCTCGAGAGC
TCGTTTTCGACACTGGATGGCGGCGTTAGTATCGAATCGACAGCAGTATAGCGACCAGCATTCACATACG
ATTGACGCATGATATTACTTTCTGCGCACTTAACTTCGCATCTGGGCAGATGATGTCGAGGCGAAAAAA
