>Addgene plasmid #83800 | pBES2 | addgene partial sequence | sequence record 161066 | TEF-terminator-F 5'-CCCAGATGCGAAGTTAAGTG-3'
GTGAATGCTGGTCGCTATACTGCTGTCGATTCGATACTAACGCCGCCATCCAGTGTCGAAAACGAGCTCT
CGAGATAACTTCGTATAGCATACATTATACGAAGTTATCAGATCATGTCTAAAGGTGAAGAATTATTCAC
TGGTGTTGTCCCAATTTTGGTTGAATTAGATGGTGATGTTAATGGTCACAAATTTTCTGTCTCCGGTGAA
GGTGAAGGTGATGCTACTTACGGTAAATTGACCTTAAAATTGATTTGTACTACTGGTAAATTGCCAGTTC
CATGGCCAACACTTGTCACTACTTTGGGTTATGGTCTAATGTGCTTTGCTAGATACCCAGATCATATGAA
ACGGCATGACTTTTTCAAGAGTGCCATGCCCGAAGGTTATGTACAGGAAAGAACTATATTTTTCAAAGAT
GACGGGAACTACAAGACACGTGCTGAAGTCAAGTTTGAAGGTGATACCCTTGTTAATAGAATCGAGTTAA
AAGGTATTGATTTTAAAGAAGATGGAAACATTCTTGGACACAAATTGGAATACAACTATAACTCACACAA
TGTATACATCACTGCAGACAAACAAAAGAATGGAATCAAAGCTAACTTCAAAATTAGACACAACATTGAA
GATGGAGGTGTTCAACTAGCAGACCATTATCAACAAAATACTCCAATTGGTGATGGTCCAGTCTTGTTAC
CAGACAACCATTACTTATCCTATCAATCTGCCTTATCCAAAGATCCAAACGAAAAGAGAGACCACATGGT
CTTGTTAGAATTTGTTACTGCTGCTGGTATTACCCATGGTATGGATGAATTGTACAAACTAGTGGCCTAT
GCGGCCGCGGATCTGCCGGTCTCCCTATAGTGAGTCGTATTAATTTCGATAAGCCAGGTTAACCTGCATT
AATGAATCGGCCAA
